>Addgene plasmid #65329 | pRS414-URR | depositor full sequence | sequence record 110562 | Full Sequence
TGACGGATAACGCAGGAAAGAACATGTGAGCAAAAGGCCAGCAAAAGGCCAGGAACCGTAAAAAGGCCGC
GTTGCTGGCGTTTTTCCATAGGCTCCGCCCCCCTGACGAGCATCACAAAAATCGACGCTCAAGTCAGAGG
TGGCGAAACCCGACAGGACTATAAAGATACCAGGCGTTTCCCCCTGGAAGCTCCCTCGTGCGCTCTCCTG
TTCCGACCCTGCCGCTTACCGGATACCTGTCCGCCTTTCTCCCTTCGGGAAGCGTGGCGCTTTCTCATAG
CTCACGCTGTAGGTATCTCAGTTCGGTGTAGGTCGTTCGCTCCAAGCTGGGCTGTGTGCACGAACCCCCC
GTTCAGCCCGACCGCTGCGCCTTATCCGGTAACTATCGTCTTGAGTCCAACCCGGTAAGACACGACTTAT
CGCCACTGGCAGCAGCCACTGGTAACAGGATTAGCAGAGCGAGGTATGTAGGCGGTGCTACAGAGTTCTT
GAAGTGGTGGCCTAACTACGGCTACACTAGAAGGACAGTATTTGGTATCTGCGCTCTGCTGAAGCCAGTT
ACCTTCGGAAAAAGAGTTGGTAGCTCTTGATCCGGCAAACAAACCACCGCTGGTAGCGGTGGTTTTTTTG
TTTGCAAGCAGCAGATTACGCGCAGAAAAAAAGGATCTCAAGAAGATCCTTTGATCTTTTCTACGGGGTC
TGACGCTCAGTGGAACGAAAACTCACGTTAAGGGATTTTGGTCATGAGATTATCAAAAAGGATCTTCACC
TAGATCCTTTTAAATTAAAAATGAAGTTTTAAATCAATCTAAAGTATATATGAGTAAACTTGGTCTGACA
GTTACCAATGCTTAATCAGTGAGGCACCTATCTCAGCGATCTGTCTATTTCGTTCATCCATAGTTGCCTG
ACTCCCCGTCGTGTAGATAACTACGATACGGGAGGGCTTACCATCTGGCCCCAGTGCTGCAATGATACCG
CGAGACCCACGCTCACCGGCTCCAGATTTATCAGCAATAAACCAGCCAGCCGGAAGGGCCGAGCGCAGAA
GTGGTCCTGCAACTTTATCCGCCTCCATCCAGTCTATTAATTGTTGCCGGGAAGCTAGAGTAAGTAGTTC
GCCAGTTAATAGTTTGCGCAACGTTGTTGCCATTGCTACAGGCATCGTGGTGTCACGCTCGTCGTTTGGT
ATGGCTTCATTCAGCTCCGGTTCCCAACGATCAAGGCGAGTTACATGATCCCCCATGTTGTGCAAAAAAG
CGGTTAGCTCCTTCGGTCCTCCGATCGTTGTCAGAAGTAAGTTGGCCGCAGTGTTATCACTCATGGTTAT
GGCAGCACTGCATAATTCTCTTACTGTCATGCCATCCGTAAGATGCTTTTCTGTGACTGGTGAGTACTCA
ACCAAGTCATTCTGAGAATAGTGTATGCGGCGACCGAGTTGCTCTTGCCCGGCGTCAATACGGGATAATA
CCGCGCCACATAGCAGAACTTTAAAAGTGCTCATCATTGGAAAACGTTCTTCGGGGCGAAAACTCTCAAG
GATCTTACCGCTGTTGAGATCCAGTTCGATGTAACCCACTCGTGCACCCAACTGATCTTCAGCATCTTTT
ACTTTCACCAGCGTTTCTGGGTGAGCAAAAACAGGAAGGCAAAATGCCGCAAAAAAGGGAATAAGGGCGA
CACGGAAATGTTGAATACTCATACTCTTCCTTTTTCAATATTATTGAAGCATTTATCAGGGTTATTGTCT
CATGAGCGGATACATATTTGAATGTATTTAGAAAAATAAACAAATAGGGGTTCCGCGCACATTTCCCCGA
AAAGTGCCACCTGGGTCCTTTTCATCACGTGCTATAAAAATAATTATAATTTAAATTTTTTAATATAAAT
ATATAAATTAAAAATAGAAAGTAAAAAAAGAAATTAAAGAAAAAATAGTTTTTGTTTTCCGAAGATGTAA
AAGACTCTAGGGGGATCGCCAACAAATACTACCTTTTATCTTGCTCTTCCTGCTCTCAGGTATTAATGCC
GAATTGTTTCATCTTGTCTGTGTAGAAGACCACACACGAAAATCCTGTGATTTTACATTTTACTTATCGT
TAATCGAATGTATATCTATTTAATCTGCTTTTCTTGTCTAATAAATATATATGTAAAGTACGCTTTTTGT
TGAAATTTTTTAAACCTTTGTTTATTTTTTTTTCTTCATTCCGTAACTCTTCTACCTTCTTTATTTACTT
TCTAAAATCCAAATACAAAACATAAAAATAAATAAACACAGAGTAAATTCCCAAATTATTCCATCATTAA
AAGATACGAGGCGCGTGTAAGTTACAGGCAAGCGATCCGTCCTAAGAAACCATTATTATCATGACATTAA
CCTATAAAAATAGGCGTATCACGAGGCCCTTTAGTCTCGCGCGTTTCGGTGATGACGGTGAAAACCTCTG
ACACATGCAGCTCCCGGAGACTGTCACAGCTTGTCTGTAAGCGGATGCCGGGAGCAGACAAGCCCGTCAG
GGCGCGTCAGCGGGTGTTGGCGGGTGTCGGGGCTGGCTTAACTATGCGGCATCAGAGCAGATTGTACTGA
GAGTGCACCATAAACGACATTACTATATATATAATATAGGAAGCATTTAATAGACAGCATCGTAATATAT
GTGTACTTTGCAGTTATGACGCCAGATGGCAGTAGTGGAAGATATTCTTTATTGAAAAATAGCTTGTCAC
CTTACGTACAATCTTGATCCGGAGCTTTTCTTTTTTTGCCGATTAAGAATTAATTCGGTCGAAAAAAGAA
AAGGAGAGGGCCAAGAGGGAGGGCATTGGTGACTATTGAGCACGTGAGTATACGTGATTAAGCACACAAA
GGCAGCTTGGAGTATGTCTGTTATTAATTTCACAGGTAGTTCTGGTCCATTGGTGAAAGTTTGCGGCTTG
CAGAGCACAGAGGCCGCAGAATGTGCTCTAGATTCCGATGCTGACTTGCTGGGTATTATATGTGTGCCCA
ATAGAAAGAGAACAATTGACCCGGTTATTGCAAGGAAAATTTCAAGTCTTGTAAAAGCATATAAAAATAG
TTCAGGCACTCCGAAATACTTGGTTGGCGTGTTTCGTAATCAACCTAAGGAGGATGTTTTGGCTCTGGTC
AATGATTACGGCATTGATATCGTCCAACTGCATGGAGATGAGTCGTGGCAAGAATACCAAGAGTTCCTCG
GTTTGCCAGTTATTAAAAGACTCGTATTTCCAAAAGACTGCAACATACTACTCAGTGCAGCTTCACAGAA
ACCTCATTCGTTTATTCCCTTGTTTGATTCAGAAGCAGGTGGGACAGGTGAACTTTTGGATTGGAACTCG
ATTTCTGACTGGGTTGGAAGGCAAGAGAGCCCCGAAAGCTTACATTTTATGTTAGCTGGTGGACTGACGC
CAGAAAATGTTGGTGATGCGCTTAGATTAAATGGCGTTATTGGTGTTGATGTAAGCGGAGGTGTGGAGAC
AAATGGTGTAAAAGACTCTAACAAAATAGCAAATTTCGTCAAAAATGCTAAGAAATAGGTTATTACTGAG
TAGTATTTATTTAAGTATTGTTTGTGCACTTGCCTATGCGGTGTGAAATACCGCACAGATGCGTAAGGAG
AAAATACCGCATCAGGAAATTGTAAACGTTAATATTTTGTTAAAATTCGCGTTAAATTTTTGTTAAATCA
GCTCATTTTTTAACCAATAGGCCGAAATCGGCAAAATCCCTTATAAATCAAAAGAATAGACCGAGATAGG
GT
[37 nt withheld, positions 3783-3819]
AAAGAACGTGGACTCCAACGTCAAAGG
[49 nt withheld, positions 3847-3895]
T
[91 nt withheld, positions 3897-3987]
G
[124 nt withheld, positions 3989-4112]
CGCGCCATTCGCCATTCAGGCTGCGCAACTGTTGGGAAGGGCGATCGGTGCGGGCCTCTTCGCTATTACG
CCAGCTGGCGAAAGGGGGATGTGCTGCAAGGCGATTAAGTTGGGTAACGCCAGGGTTTTCCCAGTCACGA
CGTTGTAAAACGACGGCCAGTGAGCGCGCGTAATACGACTCACTATAGGGCGAATTGGGTACCGGGCCCC
CCCTCGAGGTCGACGGTATCGATAAGCTTGATATCGAATTCCTGCAGCCCGGGGGATCCACTAGTTCTAG
AGCGGCCGCCACCGCGGTGGAGCTCCAGCTTTTGTTCCCTTTAGTGAGGGTTAATTGCGCGCTTGGCGTA
ATCATGGTCATAGCTGTTTCCTGTGTGAAATTGTTATCCGCTCACAATTCCACACAACATAGGAGCCGGA
AGCATAAAGTGTAAAGCCTGGGGTGCCTAATGAGTGAGGTAACTCACATTAATTGCGTTGCGCTCACTGC
CCGCTTTCCAGTCGGGAAACCTGTCGTGCCAGCTGCATTAATGAATCGGCCAACGCGCGGGGAGAGGCGG
TTTGCGTATTGGGCGCTCTTCCGCTTCCTCGCTCACTGACTCGCTGCGCTCGGTCGTTCGGCTGCGGCGA
GCGGTATCAGCTCACTCAAAGGCGGTAATACGGTTATCCACAGAATCAGCCGATTAGCGTGGCGAGCCCG
CCTGGTTTTGGGAACTCGTGTTTTTAATTCGTTTCCGATCAGCGCACTATACTGAATTTTAAAGCCAGAC
ATGCCGATATTAAACCACTCAATTTGACCTAGTCCTCAAACGTTCTGCTAAACCGTGTCAATCAGTGTCT
GCTTCCTGAGTGAAACCTTTCCGCCAAAGTCGATGGTTAGAACCTAGGGTCGCTTTCGTCCTTGGCTACA
CCGGTTTCCTTATGCAGGCAGTAACGTAGATCCATTCCGTAGAGCGGCTTTTCGCTTGGACATGAAACAT
TTCCTTGATCTCCAGGAGAAATACGAGAGAGCAGGCACGCCGAGTAAATACGTATGCTGCTCATTTGTCC
ACGCACCCGCATACCCCTGGAAGGAAAGACACATGCTAGTCGTCCTGACGCTAGTGTAAAATACCCAAGG
GACCCCGACAGTGCGATTTAGCGAGCCTCTAACTCTTTCGTTAGCTGATGTTACTAGCGAGATTGTACTG
AGAGTGCACCATATCGACTACGTCGTAAGGCCGTTTCTGACAGAGTAAAATTCTTGAGGGAACTTTCACC
ATTATGGGAAATGGTTCAAGAAGGTATTGACTTAAACTCCATCAAATGGTCAGGTCATTGAGTGTTTTTT
ATTTGTTGTATTTTTTTTTTTTTAGAGAAAATCCTCCAATATCAAATTAGGAATCGTAGTTTCATGATTT
TCTGTTACACCTAACTTTTTGTGTGGTGCCCTCCTCCTTGTCAATATTAATGTTAAAGTGCAATTCTTTT
TCCTTATCACGTTGAGCCATTAGTATCAATTTGCTTACCTGTATTCCTTTACTATCCTCCTTTTTCTCCT
TCTTGATAAATGTATGTAGATTGCGTATATAGTTTCGTCTACCCTATGAACATATTCCATTTTGTAATTT
CGTGTCGTTTCTATTATGAATTTCATTTATAAAGTTTATGTACAAATATCATAAAAAAAGAGAATCTTTT
TAAGCAAGGATTTTCTTAACTTCTTCGGCGACAGCATCACCGACTTCGGTGGTACTGTTGGAACCACCTA
AATCACCAGTTCTGATACCTGCATCCAAAACCTTTTTAACTGCATCTTCAATGGCCTTACCTTCTTCAGG
CAAGTTCAATGACAATTTCAACATCATTGCAGCAGACAAGATAGTGGCGATAGGGTCAACCTTATTCTTT
GGCAAATCTGGAGCAGAACCGTGGCATGGTTCGTACAAACCAAATGCGGTGTTCTTGTCTGGCAAAGAGG
CCAAGGACGCAGATGGCAACAAACCCAAGGAACCTGGGATAACGGAGGCTTCATCGGAGATGATATCACC
AAACATGTTGCTGGTGATTATAATACCATTTAGGTGGGTTGGGTTCTTAACTAGGATCATGGCGGCAGAA
TCAATCAATTGATGTTGAACCTTCAATGTAGGGAATTCGTTCTTGATGGTTTCCTCCACAGTTTTTCTCC
ATAATCTTGAAGAGGCCAAAACATTAGCTTTATCCAAGGACCAAATAGGCAATGGTGGCTCATGTTGTAG
GGCCATGAAAGCGGCCATTCTTGTGATTCTTTGCACTTCTGGAACGGTGTATTGTTCACTATCCCAAGCG
ACACCATCACCATCGTCTTCCTTTCTCTTACCAAAGTAAATACCTCCCACTAATTCTCTGACAACAACGA
AGTCAGTACCTTTAGCAAATTGTGGCTTGATTGGAGATAAGTCTAAAAGAGAGTCGGATGCAAAGTTACA
TGGTCTTAAGTTGGCGTACAATTGAAGTTCTTTACGGATTTTTAGTAAACCTTGTTCAGGTCTAACACTA
CCGGTACCCCATTTAGGACCACCCACAGCACCTAACAAAACGGCATCAACCTTCTTGGAGGCTTCCAGCG
CCTCATCTGGAAGTGGGACACCTGTAGCATCGATAGCAGCACCACCAATTAAATGATTTTCGAAATCGAA
CTTGACATTGGAACGAACATCAGAAATAGCTTTAAGAACCTTAATGGCTTCGGCTGTGATTTCTTGACCA
ACGTGGTCACCTGGCAAAACGACGATCTTCTTAGGGGCAGACATAGGGGCAGACATTAGAATGGTATATC
CTTGAAATATATATATATATTGCTGAAATGTAAAAGGTAAGAAAAGTTAGAAAGTAAGACGATTGCTAAC
CACCTATTGGAAAAAACAATAGGTCCTTAAATAATATTGTCAACTTCAAGTATTGTGATGCAAGCATTTA
GTCATGAACGCTTCTCTATTCTATATGAAAAGCCGGTTCCGGCCTCTCACCTTTCCTTTTTCTCCCAATT
TTTCAGTTGAAAAAGGTATATGCGTCAGGCGACCTCTGAAATTAACAAAAAATTTCCAGTCATCGAATTT
GATTCTGTGCGATAGCGCCCCTGTGTGTTCTCGTTATGTTGAGGAAAAAAATAATGGTTGCTAAGAGATT
CGAACTCTTGCATCTTACGATACCTGAGTATTCCCACAGTTAACTGCGGTCAAGATATTTCTTGAATCAG
GCGCCTTAGACCGCTCGGCCAAACAACCAATTACTTGTTGAGAAATAGAGTATAATTATCCTATAAATAT
AACGTTTTTGAACACACATGAACAAGGAAGTACAGGACAATTGATTTTGAAGAGAATGTGGATTTTGATG
TAATTGTTGGGATTCCATTTTTAATAAGGCAATAATATTAGGTATGTGGATATACTAGAAGTTCTCCTCG
ACCGTCGATATGCGGTGTGAAATACCGCACAGCTCATGAGACCGTCTGACTGCAGCGGCCGCTACTAGTA
TATAAACGCAGAAAGGCCCACCCGAAGGTGAGCCAGTGTGACTCTAGTAGAGAGCGTTCACCGACAAACA
ACAGATAAAACGAAAGGCCCAGTCTTTCGACTGAGCCTTTCGTTTTATTTGATGCCTGGCTCTAGTAGCG
ATCTACACTAGCACTATCAGCGTTATTAAGCACCGGTGGAGTGACGACCTTCAGCACGTTCGTACTGTTC
AACGATGGTGTAGTCTTCGTTGTGGGAGGTGATGTCCAGTTTGATGTCGGTTTTGTAAGCACCCGGCAGC
TGAACCGGTTTTTTAGCCATGTAGGTGGTTTTAACTTCAGCGTCGTAGTGACCACCGTCTTTCAGTTTCA
GACGCATTTTGATTTCACCTTTCAGAGCACCGTCTTCCGGGTACATACGTTCGGTGGAAGCTTCCCAACC
CATGGTTTTTTTCTGCATAACCGGACCGTCGGACGGGAAGTTGGTACCACGCAGTTTAACTTTGTAGATG
AACTCACCGTCTTGCAGGGAGGAGTCCTGGGTAACGGTAACAACACCACCGTCTTCGAAGTTCATAACAC
GTTCCCATTTGAAACCTTCCGGGAAGGACAGTTTCAGGTAGTCCGGGATGTCAGCCGGGTGTTTAACGTA
AGCTTTGGAACCGTACTGGAACTGCGGGGACAGGATGTCCCAAGCGAACGGCAGCGGACCACCTTTGGTA
ACTTTCAGTTTAGCGGTCTGGGTACCTTCGTACGGACGACCTTCACCTTCACCTTCGATTTCGAACTCGT
GACCGTTAACGGAACCTTCCATACGAACTTTGAAACGCATGAACTCTTTGATAACGTCTTCGGAGGAAGC
CATCTAGTATTTCTCCTCTTTCTCTAGTATGTGTGAAATTGTTATCCGCTCACAATTCCACACAACATAC
GAGCCGGAAGCATAAAGTGTAAAGCCTGGGGTGCCTAATGAGTGAGCTAACTCACATTAATTGCGTTGCG
CTCACTGCCCGCTTTCCAGTCGGGAAACCTGTCGTGCCAGCTGCATTAATGAATCGGCCAACGCGCGGGG
AGAGGCGGTTTGCGTATTGCTCTAGAAGCGGCCGCGAATTCCAATGGGGTCTCGAGGTCCTCGAAGTTGC
AACGCCGTCCCCACATCGTTGGGTGGTGACCGGCAGGTGTACAATGATACGAGGTATTGAAGATTGAACT
AAGTATACTTTGCGCCCGTTCTACATGAAACAAACTCAGTCGAACGATGCAAGAACCCGCATTCGGACCA
AGTTATGAGCGCGAACTCCCGTTTAAAGCTTTTGTCGCTCAGAAACCTGAGGGTTTAGCAACGTTTCACG
TGGGACATGCGAACCCCCTGCCAACGCCGGAGTATGGGAATGAACAAATCTGTCTTCGTGCTAAGGGTGC
GGTTAGGACGCTGAAGTAACGCAACTTATATGCAAGGCAAATTATAGCAGGGACTAAATTCCAGTAAGGT
GGGAGATCGTGACCCAAAGGTGACTAACAAATATTGTTGTACATCCCCCCAATCGGTTCTGCGGTCTACG
AGCACCAGAATCCGGGGCCTCTAAAGTAGAGCTAGGTTCGGACGCGCGACTGTGCTTAGA
Features (pLannotate 1.2.2; 34 found; start..end, strand, type, name):
     83..671     -  rep_origin     ori: high-copy-number ColE1/pMB1/pBR322/pUC origin of replication
    842..1702    -  CDS            AmpR: β-lactamase; bla; confers resistance to ampicillin, carbenicillin, and related antibiotics
   1703..1807    -  promoter       AmpR promoter: bla
   1844..2347    +  misc_feature   CEN/ARS: S. cerevisiae CEN6 centromere fused to an autonomously replicating sequence
   2416..2451    +  CDS            rop (fragment): Rop protein, which maintains plasmids at low copy number; rop
   2553..2602    +  misc_feature   bom (fragment): basis of mobility region from pBR322
   2603..2883    +  promoter       TRP1 promoter: S. cerevisiae TRP1
   2884..3558    +  CDS            TRP1: phosphoribosylanthranilate isomerase, required for tryptophan biosynthesis; S. cerevisiae TRP1; yeast auxotrophic marker
   3605..3656    +  misc_feature   bom (fragment): basis of mobility region from pBR322
   3657..4112    -  rep_origin     f1 ori (sequence partly withheld): f1 bacteriophage origin of replication; arrow indicates direction of (+) strand synthesis
   4120..4275    -  CDS            lacZα (fragment): LacZα fragment of β-galactosidase; lacZ fragment
   4283..4301    +  promoter       T7 promoter: promoter for bacteriophage T7 RNA polymerase
   4310..4417    -  misc_feature   MCS: pBluescript multiple cloning site
   4430..4448    -  promoter       T3 promoter: promoter for bacteriophage T3 RNA polymerase
   4493..4509    -  protein_bind   lac operator: The lac repressor binds to the lac operator to inhibit transcription in E. coli. This inhibition can be relieved by adding lactose or isopropyl-β-D-thiogalactopyranoside (IPTG). lac repressor encoded by lacI
   4517..4547    -  promoter       lac promoter: promoter for the E. coli lac operon
   4562..4583    -  protein_bind   CAP binding site: CAP binding activates transcription in the presence of cAMP. E. coli catabolite activator protein
   4596..4688    -  CDS            lacI (fragment): lac repressor; lacI; The lac repressor binds to the lac operator to inhibit transcription in E. coli. This inhibition can be relieved by adding lactose or isopropyl-β-D-thiogalactopyranoside (IPTG).
   4690..4791    -  rep_origin     RSF ori (fragment): Plasmids containing the RSF 1030 origin of replication can be propagated in E. coli cells that contain additional plasmids with compatible origins.
   5292..5316    +  misc_feature   bom (fragment): basis of mobility region from pBR322
   5329..5430    +  CDS            NFS1 (fragment): NFS1_YEAST - Also known as SPL1 From Saccharomyces cerevisiae (strain ATCC 204508 / S288c) (Baker's yeast).
   5792..6886    -  CDS            LEU2: 3-isopropylmalate dehydrogenase, required for leucine biosynthesis; S. cerevisiae LEU2; yeast auxotrophic marker
   6899..7303    -  promoter       LEU2 promoter: S. cerevisiae LEU2
   7443..7520    -  CDS            YO192_YEAST (fragment): Experimental evidence at protein level: Swiss-Prot protein existence level 1. From Saccharomyces cerevisiae (strain ATCC 204508 / S288c) (Baker's yeast).
   7550..7574    +  misc_feature   bom (fragment): basis of mobility region from pBR322
   7592..7612    -  misc_feature   BioBrick suffix: universal suffix for all parts
   7619..7646    -  terminator     T7Te terminator: phage T7 early transcription terminator
   7662..7733    -  terminator     rrnB T1 terminator: transcription terminator T1 from the E. coli rrnB gene
   7781..8455    -  CDS            mRFP1: mRFP1 is a basic (constitutively fluorescent) red fluorescent protein published in 2002, derived from Discosoma sp.. It is reported to be a somewhat slowly-maturing monomer with low acid sensitivity.
   8491..8507    -  protein_bind   lac operator: The lac repressor binds to the lac operator to inhibit transcription in E. coli. This inhibition can be relieved by adding lactose or isopropyl-β-D-thiogalactopyranoside (IPTG). lac repressor encoded by lacI
   8515..8545    -  promoter       lac promoter: promoter for the E. coli lac operon
   8560..8581    -  protein_bind   CAP binding site: CAP binding activates transcription in the presence of cAMP. E. coli catabolite activator protein
   8594..8681    -  CDS            lacI (fragment): lac repressor; lacI; The lac repressor binds to the lac operator to inhibit transcription in E. coli. This inhibition can be relieved by adding lactose or isopropyl-β-D-thiogalactopyranoside (IPTG).
   8682..8703    -  misc_feature   BioBrick prefix: BioBrick prefix for parts that do not start with "ATG"
