[The description below was written by a language model from this plasmid's Addgene catalogue record and pLannotate feature annotations shown in this document.]
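Description:
pRS414-URR is a low-copy yeast centromeric shuttle vector built on the pRS414 backbone and designed as a receiving plasmid for assembled exogenous pathways in Saccharomyces cerevisiae. In E. coli it replicates from a high-copy ColE1/pUC-type origin and is selected with ampicillin through the β-lactamase gene. An f1 origin and the pBluescript-derived lacZα/MCS region, flanked by T7 and T3 promoters, are also retained. In yeast, the CEN6/ARS element provides stable, roughly single-copy maintenance, and the TRP1 gene under its own promoter serves as the backbone auxotrophic marker.

The synthetic insert of about 4.4 kb, described as URR1-RFP-Leu2-URR2, is recorded as placed at the multiple cloning site. The feature table shows two functional units within it. One is an mRFP1 cassette driven by a lac promoter/operator with a CAP site, terminated by rrnB T1 and T7Te terminators and bracketed by BioBrick prefix and suffix sequences. This is a bacterial expression arrangement that would give red colonies in E. coli. The other is a S. cerevisiae LEU2 gene with its native promoter, a second auxotrophic marker. The URR1 and URR2 elements are not annotated as such, but the depositor describes them as homology arms. Short fragment hits to rop, bom, lacI, RSF ori and yeast ORFs are probably partial matches rather than functional parts.

According to the depositor, the plasmid receives pathways ligated in vitro by gap repair. A pathway fragment carrying matching URR1 and URR2 ends recombines with the vector in yeast, yielding a CEN plasmid that carries the pathway for metabolic engineering. The record does not state how the vector is opened, or how the RFP and LEU2 elements are used in screening.
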