Addgene plasmid #65329: pRS414-URR
Purpose: CEN plasmid as receiving vector for exogenous pathway
Depositing lab: Junbiao Dai. Depositing organization: Tsinghua University. Publication: YeastFab: the design and construction of standard biological parts for metabolic engineering in Saccharomyces cerevisiae. Guo Y, Dong J, Zhou T, Auxillos J, Li T, Zhang W, Wang L, Shen Y, Luo Y, Zheng Y, Lin J, Chen GQ, Wu Q, Cai Y, Dai J. Nucleic Acids Res. 2015 May 8. pii: gkv464. 10.1093/nar/gkv464 PubMed 25956650.
Backbone
  Vector backbone: pRS414
  Backbone manufacturer: Agilent Technologies
  Vector type: Synthetic Biology
Growth in bacteria
  Bacterial resistance: Ampicillin, 100 μg/mL
  Growth temperature: 37°C
  Growth strain: DH5alpha
  Copy number: High Copy
Gene/Insert
  Gene/Insert name: URR1-RFP-Leu2-URR2
  Species: Synthetic
  Insert size (bp): 4421
  Cloning method: Unknown
  Sequencing primers: 5′ P1540 BB/S/F-suffix; 3′ jkRFP-R
Terms and licenses: Academic/Nonprofit Terms; Industry Terms: Not Available to Industry
Depositor comments: pRS414 with URR1-RFP-Leu2-URR2 frament inserted at MCS, used for receiving in vitro ligated pathway by gap-repair method(URR1 and URR2 are homologous arms)
How to cite: pRS414-URR was a gift from Junbiao Dai (Addgene plasmid # 65329 ; http://n2t.net/addgene:65329 ; RRID:Addgene_65329)
