>Addgene plasmid #65329 | pRS414-URR | addgene partial sequence | sequence record 137394 | pBbA5c-3 5'-CGTTTTATTTGATGCCTGG-3'
AGTGACGACCTTCAGCACGTTCGTACTGTTCAACGATGGTGTAGTCTTCGTTGTGGGAGGTGATGTCCAG
TTTGATGTCGGTTTTGTAAGCACCCGGCAGCTGAACCGGTTTTTTAGCCATGTAGGTGGTTTTAACTTCA
GCGTCGTAGTGACCACCGTCTTTCAGTTTCAGACGCATTTTGATTTCACCTTTCAGAGCACCGTCTTCCG
GGTACATACGTTCGGTGGAAGCTTCCCAACCCATGGTTTTTTTCTGCATAACCGGACCGTCGGACGGGAA
GTTGGTACCACGCAGTTTAACTTTGTAGATGAACTCACCGTCTTGCAGGGAGGAGTCCTGGGTAACGGTA
ACAACACCACCGTCTTCGAAGTTCATAACACGTTCCCATTTGAAACCTTCCGGGAAGGACAGTTTCAGGT
AGTCCGGGATGTCAGCCGGGTGTTTAACGTAAGCTTTGGAACCGTACTGGAACTGCGGGGACAGGATGTC
CCAAGCGAACGGCAGCGGACCACCTTTGGTAACTTTCAGTTTAGCGGTCTGGGTACCTTCGTACGGACGA
CCTTCACCTTCACCTTCGATTTCGAACTCGTGACCGTTAACGGAACCTTCCATACGAACTTTGAAACGCA
TGAACTCTTTGATAACGTCTTCGGAGGAAGCCATCTAGTATTTCTCCTCTTTCTCTAGTATGTGTGAAAT
TGTTATCCGCTCACAATTCCACACAACATACGAGCCGGAAGCATAAAGTGTAAAGCCTGGGGTGCCTAAT
GAGTGAGCTAACTCACATTAATTGCGTTGCGCTCACTGCCCGCTTTCCAGTCGG
