>Addgene plasmid #65329 | pRS414-URR | addgene partial sequence | sequence record 137536 | jkRFP-R 5'-gctttggaaccgtactggaa-3'
ACTTTCAGTTTAGCGGTCTGGGTACCTTCGTACGGACGACCTTCACCTTCACCTTCGATTTCGAACTCGT
GACCGTTAACGGAACCTTCCATACGAACTTTGAAACGCATGAACTCTTTGATAACGTCTTCGGAGGAAGC
CATCTAGTATTTCTCCTCTTTCTCTAGTATGTGTGAAATTGTTATCCGCTCACAATTCCACACAACATAC
GAGCCGGAAGCATAAAGTGTAAAGCCTGGGGTGCCTAATGAGTGAGCTAACTCACATTAATTGCGTTGCG
CTCACTGCCCGCTTTCCAGTCGGGAAACCTGTCGTGCCAGCTGCATTAATGAATCGGCCAACGCGCGGGG
AGAGGCGGTTTGCGTATTGCTCTAGAAGCGGCCGCGAATTCCAATGGGGTCTCGAGGTCCTCGAAGTTGC
AACGCCGTCCCCACATCGTTGGGTGGTGACCGGCAGGTGTACAATGATACGAGGTATTGAAGATTGAACT
AAGTATACTTTGCGCCCGTTCTACATGAAACAAACTCAGTCGAACGATGCAAGAACCCGCATTCGGACCA
AGTTATGAGCGCGAACTCCCGTTTAAAGCTTTTGTCGCTCAGAAACCTGAGGGTTTAGCAACGTTTCACG
TGGGACATGCGAACCCCCTGCCAACGCCGGAGTATGGGAATGAACAAATCTGTCTTCGTGCTAAGGGTGC
GGTTAGGACGCTGAAGTAACGCAACTTATATGCAAGGCAAATTATAGCAGGGACTAAATTCCAGTAAGGT
GGGAGATCGTGACC
